Addgene plasmid #246839: ARL13B-(R79Q)-GFP
Purpose: Express Arl13B (resistance to sgRNA), tagged with GFP, with R79Q mutation
Depositing lab: Lei Lu. Depositing organization: Nanyang Technological University (NTU). Publication: Knocking out ARL13B completely abolishes primary ciliogenesis in cell lines. Mahajan D, Chia HM, Lu L. Sci Rep. 2025 Jul 24;15(1):26980. doi: 10.1038/s41598-025-11124-5. PubMed 40707593.
Backbone
  Vector backbone: pLVX-puro
  Backbone manufacturer: Clontech
  Backbone size w/o insert (bp): 8102
  Total vector size (bp): 10062
  Vector type: Mammalian Expression, Lentiviral
  Selectable markers: Puromycin
Growth in bacteria
  Bacterial resistance: Ampicillin, 100 μg/mL
  Growth temperature: 37°C
  Growth strain: NEB Stable
  Copy number: Unknown
Gene/Insert
  Gene/Insert name: Arl13B
  Species: H. sapiens (human)
  Insert size (bp): 2008
  Mutation: changed Arginine 79 to Glutamine
  Entrez Gene: ARL13B (a.k.a. ARL2L1, JBTS8)
  Tag / fusion protein: GFP (C terminal on insert)
Terms and licenses: Academic/Nonprofit Terms; Industry Terms: Not Available to Industry
How to cite: ARL13B-(R79Q)-GFP was a gift from Lei Lu (Addgene plasmid # 246839 ; http://n2t.net/addgene:246839 ; RRID:Addgene_246839)
