[The description below was written by a language model from this plasmid's Addgene catalogue record and pLannotate feature annotations shown in this document.]
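Description:
ARL13B-(R79Q)-GFP is an HIV-1-based lentiviral mammalian expression plasmid built on the pLVX-puro backbone. It is propagated in E. coli through a high-copy ColE1/pUC-type origin and selected with ampicillin via the β-lactamase gene. The viral portion carries the elements needed for packaging and transduction. These are flanking HIV-1 LTR sequences, the Ψ packaging signal with an adjoining gag fragment, the Rev response element for Rev-dependent nuclear export of the genomic RNA, and the cPPT/CTS, which aids nuclear import of the reverse-transcribed genome. Residual fragments annotated as nef and Rev are leftover HIV-1 sequence rather than functional genes. The catalogue lists a total size of 10,062 bp, while the sequenced record is 10,030 nt, a small discrepancy that the record does not explain.

The payload is human ARL13B, a cilium-specific small GTPase-like protein, driven by the CMV immediate-early enhancer and promoter and fused at its C terminus to EGFP. The coding sequence carries an arginine-to-glutamine substitution at residue 79 and is described as resistant to an sgRNA, so that it should escape Cas9 cutting directed at the endogenous gene. The record does not describe the changes that confer this resistance. Downstream, a mouse PGK promoter drives puromycin N-acetyltransferase for selection of transduced cells, and a WPRE before the 3' LTR enhances transcript stability and expression.

Given the associated study on ARL13B knockout and primary ciliogenesis, the construct is suited to stable re-expression of the fluorescent R79Q mutant in knockout cell lines. This would allow testing of its localization and its ability to rescue cilium formation.
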