Features (pLannotate 1.2.2; 25 found; start..end, strand, type, name):
    376..633     +  LTR            5' LTR (truncated): truncated 5' long terminal repeat (LTR) from HIV-1
    680..805     +  misc_feature   HIV-1 Ψ: packaging signal of human immunodeficiency virus type 1
    789..1127    +  CDS            HIV-1 gag (fragment): gag protein from human immunodeficiency virus 1; gag
   1302..1535    +  misc_feature   RRE: The Rev response element (RRE) of HIV-1 allows for Rev-dependent mRNA export from the nucleus to the cytoplasm.
   1912..2012    +  CDS            Rev (fragment): human immunodeficiency virus 1 (HIV-1) Rev protein; rev; enhances nuclear export of unspliced and incompletely spliced viral mRNAs
   2027..2142    +  misc_feature   cPPT/CTS: central polypurine tract and central termination sequence of HIV-1 (lacking the first T)
   2200..2503    +  enhancer       CMV enhancer: human cytomegalovirus immediate early enhancer
   2504..2707    +  promoter       CMV promoter: human cytomegalovirus (CMV) immediate early promoter
   2792..2819    +  misc_feature   MCS (fragment): multiple cloning site
   2826..4109    +  CDS            ARL13B: AR13B_HUMAN - Also known as ARL2L1. Experimental evidence at protein level: Swiss-Prot protein existence level 1. Cilium-specific protein required to control the microtubule- based, ciliary axoneme structure. May act by maintaining the association between IFT subcomplexes A and B. Binds GTP but is not able to hydrolyze it; the GTPase activity remains unclear. Required to pattern the neural tube. Involved in cerebral cortex development: required for the initial formation of a polarized radial glial scaffold, the first step in the construction of the cerebral cortex, by regulating ciliary signal
   4131..4847    +  CDS            EGFP: EGFP is a basic (constitutively fluorescent) green fluorescent protein published in 1996, derived from Aequorea victoria. It is reported to be a rapidly-maturing weak dimer with moderate acid sensitivity.
   4864..5363    +  promoter       PGK promoter: mouse phosphoglycerate kinase 1 promoter
   5384..5983    +  CDS            PuroR: puromycin N-acetyltransferase; pac from Streptomyces alboniger; confers resistance to puromycin
   5997..6585    +  misc_feature   WPRE: woodchuck hepatitis virus posttranscriptional regulatory element
   6602..7120    +  CDS            nef (fragment): NEF_HV1BR - Experimental evidence at protein level: Swiss-Prot protein existence level 1. Extracellular Nef protein targets CD4(+) T-lymphocytes for apoptosis by interacting with CXCR4 surface receptors (PubMed:14990729). From Human immunodeficiency virus type 1 group M subtype B (isolate BRU/LAI) (HIV-1).
   7168..7425    +  LTR            5' LTR (truncated): truncated 5' long terminal repeat (LTR) from HIV-1
   7578..7594    -  protein_bind   lac operator: The lac repressor binds to the lac operator to inhibit transcription in E. coli. This inhibition can be relieved by adding lactose or isopropyl-β-D-thiogalactopyranoside (IPTG). lac repressor encoded by lacI
   7602..7632    -  promoter       lac promoter: promoter for the E. coli lac operon
   7647..7668    -  protein_bind   CAP binding site: CAP binding activates transcription in the presence of cAMP. E. coli catabolite activator protein
   7681..7773    -  CDS            lacI (fragment): lac repressor; lacI; The lac repressor binds to the lac operator to inhibit transcription in E. coli. This inhibition can be relieved by adding lactose or isopropyl-β-D-thiogalactopyranoside (IPTG).
   7956..8544    -  rep_origin     ori: high-copy-number ColE1/pMB1/pBR322/pUC origin of replication
   8715..9575    -  CDS            AmpR: β-lactamase; bla; confers resistance to ampicillin, carbenicillin, and related antibiotics
   9576..9680    -  promoter       AmpR promoter: bla
   9728..9862    +  polyA_signal   SV40 poly(A) signal: SV40 polyadenylation signal
  10029..328     +  CDS            nef (fragment) (across the origin): NEF_HV1BR - Experimental evidence at protein level: Swiss-Prot protein existence level 1. Extracellular Nef protein targets CD4(+) T-lymphocytes for apoptosis by interacting with CXCR4 surface receptors (PubMed:14990729). From Human immunodeficiency virus type 1 group M subtype B (isolate BRU/LAI) (HIV-1).
>Addgene plasmid #246839 | ARL13B-(R79Q)-GFP | addgene full sequence | sequence record 494667 | Addgene NGS Result
GGAAGGGCTAATTCACTCCCAAAGAAGACAAGATATCCTTGATCTGTGGATCTACCACACACAAGGCTAC
TTCCCTGATTAGCAGAACTACACACCAGGGCCAGGGGTCAGATATCCACTGACCTTTGGATGGTGCTACA
AGCTAGTACCAGTTGAGCCAGATAAGGTAGAAGAGGCCAATAAAGGAGAGAACACCAGCTTGTTACACCC
TGTGAGCCTGCATGGGATGGATGACCCGGAGAGAGAAGTGTTAGAGTGGAGGTTTGACAGCCGCCTAGCA
TTTCATCACGTGGCCCGAGAGCTGCATCCGGAGTACTTCAAGAACTGCTGATATCGAGCTTGCTACAAGG
GACTTTCCGCTGGGGACTTTCCAGGGAGGCGTGGCCTGGGCGGGACTGGGGAGTGGCGAGCCCTCAGATC
CTGCATATAAGCAGCTGCTTTTTGCCTGTACTGGGTCTCTCTGGTTAGACCAGATCTGAGCCTGGGAGCT
CTCTGGCTAACTAGGGAACCCACTGCTTAAGCCTCAATAAAGCTTGCCTTGAGTGCTTCAAGTAGTGTGT
GCCCGTCTGTTGTGTGACTCTGGTAACTAGAGATCCCTCAGACCCTTTTAGTCAGTGTGGAAAATCTCTA
GCAGTGGCGCCCGAACAGGGACTTGAAAGCGAAAGGGAAACCAGAGGAGCTCTCTCGACGCAGGACTCGG
CTTGCTGAAGCGCGCACGGCAAGAGGCGAGGGGCGGCGACTGGTGAGTACGCCAAAAATTTTGACTAGCG
GAGGCTAGAAGGAGAGAGATGGGTGCGAGAGCGTCAGTATTAAGCGGGGGAGAATTAGATCGCGATGGGA
AAAAATTCGGTTAAGGCCAGGGGGAAAGAAAAAATATAAATTAAAACATATAGTATGGGCAAGCAGGGAG
CTAGAACGATTCGCAGTTAATCCTGGCCTGTTAGAAACATCAGAAGGCTGTAGACAAATACTGGGACAGC
TACAACCATCCCTTCAGACAGGATCAGAAGAACTTAGATCATTATATAATACAGTAGCAACCCTCTATTG
TGTGCATCAAAGGATAGAGATAAAAGACACCAAGGAAGCTTTAGACAAGATAGAGGAAGAGCAAAACAAA
AGTAAGACCACCGCACAGCAAGCGGCCGGCCGCTGATCTTCAGACCTGGAGGAGGAGATATGAGGGACAA
TTGGAGAAGTGAATTATATAAATATAAAGTAGTAAAAATTGAACCATTAGGAGTAGCACCCACCAAGGCA
AAGAGAAGAGTGGTGCAGAGAGAAAAAAGAGCAGTGGGAATAGGAGCTTTGTTCCTTGGGTTCTTGGGAG
CAGCAGGAAGCACTATGGGCGCAGCGTCAATGACGCTGACGGTACAGGCCAGACAATTATTGTCTGGTAT
AGTGCAGCAGCAGAACAATTTGCTGAGGGCTATTGAGGCGCAACAGCATCTGTTGCAACTCACAGTCTGG
GGCATCAAGCAGCTCCAGGCAAGAATCCTGGCTGTGGAAAGATACCTAAAGGATCAACAGCTCCTGGGGA
TTTGGGGTTGCTCTGGAAAACTCATTTGCACCACTGCTGTGCCTTGGAATGCTAGTTGGAGTAATAAATC
TCTGGAACAGATTTGGAATCACACGACCTGGATGGAGTGGGACAGAGAAATTAACAATTACACAAGCTTA
ATACACTCCTTAATTGAAGAATCGCAAAACCAGCAAGAAAAGAATGAACAAGAATTATTGGAATTAGATA
AATGGGCAAGTTTGTGGAATTGGTTTAACATAACAAATTGGCTGTGGTATATAAAATTATTCATAATGAT
AGTAGGAGGCTTGGTAGGTTTAAGAATAGTTTTTGCTGTACTTTCTATAGTGAATAGAGTTAGGCAGGGA
TATTCACCATTATCGTTTCAGACCCACCTCCCAACCCCGAGGGGACCCGACAGGCCCGAAGGAATAGAAG
AAGAAGGTGGAGAGAGAGACAGAGACAGATCCATTCGATTAGTGAACGGATCTCGACGGTATCGCCTTTA
AAAGAAAAGGGGGGATTGGGGGGTACAGTGCAGGGGAAAGAATAGTAGACATAATAGCAACAGACATACA
AACTAAAGAATTACAAAAACAAATTACAAAAATTCAAAATTTTCGGGTTTATTACAGGGACAGCAGAGAT
CCAGTTTATCGATAAGCTTGGGAGTTCCGCGTTACATAACTTACGGTAAATGGCCCGCCTGGCTGACCGC
CCAACGACCCCCGCCCATTGACGTCAATAATGACGTATGTTCCCATAGTAACGCCAATAGGGACTTTCCA
TTGACGTCAATGGGTGGAGTATTTACGGTAAACTGCCCACTTGGCAGTACATCAAGTGTATCATATGCCA
AGTACGCCCCCTATTGACGTCAATGACGGTAAATGGCCCGCCTGGCATTATGCCCAGTACATGACCTTAT
GGGACTTTCCTACTTGGCAGTACATCTACGTATTAGTCATCGCTATTACCATGGTGATGCGGTTTTGGCA
GTACATCAATGGGCGTGGATAGCGGTTTGACTCACGGGGATTTCCAAGTCTCCACCCCATTGACGTCAAT
GGGAGTTTGTTTTGGCACCAAAATCAACGGGACTTTCCAAAATGTCGTAACAACTCCGCCCCATTGACGC
AAATGGGCGGTAGGCGTGTACGGTGGGAGGTCTATATAAGCAGAGCTCGTTTAGTGAACCGTCAGATCGC
CTGGAGACGCCATCCACGCTGTTTTGACCTCCATAGAAGACACCGACTCTACTAGAGGATCGCTAGCGCT
ACCGGACTCAGATCTCGAGGCCACCATGTTCAGTCTGATGGCCAGTTGCTGCGGCTGGTTCAAGCGGTGG
CGGGAGCCTGTCAGAAAGGTGACTCTTTTGATGGTGGGACTTGATAATGCTGGTAAAACCGCAACAGCAA
AGGGAATCCAAGGAGAATACCCTGAGGACGTGGCGCCAACCGTCGGATTTTCAAAAATTAACCTTAGACA
GGGAAAGTTTGAAGTCACCATCTTTGACTTGGGAGGTGGAATAAGAATTCAGGGAATCTGGAAGAATTAC
TATGCTGAATCCTATGGGGTAATATTTGTTGTGGATTCCAGTGATGAAGAGAGAATGGAAGAGACAAAAG
AGGCTATGTCAGAAATGCTAAGACATCCTCGTATCAGTGGGAAACCCATATTGGTGTTGGCAAATAAACA
AGATAAAGAAGGAGCTTTAGGAGAAGCTGATGTCATTGAATGTCTATCTCTGGAAAAATTGGTCAATGAG
CACAAGTGCCTGTGTCAGATAGAACCATGCTCCGCCATTTCCGGCTATGGAAAGAAAATTGACAAGTCCA
TTAAAAAAGGCCTTTATTGGCTGCTACATGTTATTGCAAGAGACTTTGATGCCTTAAATGAACGCATCCA
AAAAGAGACAACAGAGCAGCGTGCTCTTGAGGAACAAGAGAAACAAGAAAGAGCTGAACGAGTGCGAAAA
TTACGAGAAGAAAGAAAACAAAATGAACAGGAGCAGGCTGAACTCGATGGAACCAGTGGTCTGGCTGAGT
TGGACCCAGAACCAACGAATCCTTTCCAGCCAATAGCATCTGTAATCATTGAGAACGAAGGAAAACTTGA
AAGAGAGAAAAAAAACCAAAAAATGGAGAAAGACAGTGATGGCTGCCACCTGAAACATAAAATGGAGCAT
GAGCAAATAGAGACACAAGGCCAGGTTAATCACAATGGCCAAAAAAATAATGAATTTGGACTAGTAGAAA
ATTATAAGGAGGCATTAACACAGCAGTTAAAGAATGAAGATGAGACAGACCGGCCATCATTGGAATCAGC
TAATGGTAAAAAGAAAACTAAGAAACTAAGAATGAAAAGGAACCACCGGGTAGAACCACTTAATATAGAT
GACTGTGCTCCTGAGAGTCCAACGCCACCCCCACCCCCTCCTCCTGTTGGCTGGGGAACCCCTAAAGTCA
CTAGACTTCCAAAACTTGAGCCTCTTGGTGAAACACATCATAATGATTTCTATAGGAAGCCACTGCCTCC
CCTGGCTGTGCCACAGCGACCTAACAGTGATGCTCATGATGTGATCTCAGCGGCCGCTGAACGCGGATCC
ATGGTGAGCAAGGGCGAGGAGCTGTTCACCGGGGTGGTGCCCATCCTGGTCGAGCTGGACGGCGACGTAA
ACGGCCACAAGTTCAGCGTGTCCGGCGAGGGCGAGGGCGATGCCACCTACGGCAAGCTGACCCTGAAGTT
CATCTGCACCACCGGCAAGCTGCCCGTGCCCTGGCCCACCCTCGTGACCACCCTGACCTACGGCGTGCAG
TGCTTCAGCCGCTACCCCGACCACATGAAGCAGCACGACTTCTTCAAGTCCGCCATGCCCGAAGGCTACG
TCCAGGAGCGCACCATCTTCTTCAAGGACGACGGCAACTACAAGACCCGCGCCGAGGTGAAGTTCGAGGG
CGACACCCTGGTGAACCGCATCGAGCTGAAGGGCATCGACTTCAAGGAGGACGGCAACATCCTGGGGCAC
AAGCTGGAGTACAACTACAACAGCCACAACGTCTATATCATGGCCGACAAGCAGAAGAACGGCATCAAGG
TGAACTTCAAGATCCGCCACAACATCGAGGACGGCAGCGTGCAGCTCGCCGACCACTACCAGCAGAACAC
CCCCATCGGCGACGGCCCCGTGCTGCTGCCCGACAACCACTACCTGAGCACCCAGTCCGCCCTGAGCAAA
GACCCCAACGAGAAGCGCGATCACATGGTCCTGCTGGAGTTCGTGACCGCCGCCGGGATCACTCTCGGCA
TGGACGAGCTGTACAAGTCTAGATAATTCTACCGGGTAGGGGAGGCGCTTTTCCCAAGGCAGTCTGGAGC
ATGCGCTTTAGCAGCCCCGCTGGGCACTTGGCGCTACACAAGTGGCCTCTGGCCTCGCACACATTCCACA
TCCACCGGTAGGCGCCAACCGGCTCCGTTCTTTGGTGGCCCCTTCGCGCCACCTTCTACTCCTCCCCTAG
TCAGGAAGTTCCCCCCCGCCCCGCAGCTCGCGTCGTGCAGGACGTGACAAATGGAAGTAGCACGTCTCAC
TAGTCTCGTGCAGATGGACAGCACCGCTGAGCAATGGAAGCGGGTAGGCCTTTGGGGCAGCGGCCAATAG
CAGCTTTGCTCCTTCGCTTTCTGGGCTCAGAGGCTGGGAAGGGGTGGGTCCGGGGGCGGGCTCAGGGGCG
GGCTCAGGGGCGGGGCGGGCGCCCGAAGGTCCTCCGGAGGCCCGGCATTCTGCACGCTTCAAAAGCGCAC
GTCTGCCGCGCTGTTCTCCTCTTCCTCATCTCCGGGCCTTTCGACCTGCAGCCCAAGCTTACCATGACCG
AGTACAAGCCCACGGTGCGCCTCGCCACCCGCGACGACGTCCCCAGGGCCGTACGCACCCTCGCCGCCGC
GTTCGCCGACTACCCCGCCACGCGCCACACCGTCGATCCGGACCGCCACATCGAGCGGGTCACCGAGCTG
CAAGAACTCTTCCTCACGCGCGTCGGGCTCGACATCGGCAAGGTGTGGGTCGCGGACGACGGCGCCGCGG
TGGCGGTCTGGACCACGCCGGAGAGCGTCGAAGCGGGGGCGGTGTTCGCCGAGATCGGCCCGCGCATGGC
CGAGTTGAGCGGTTCCCGGCTGGCCGCGCAGCAACAGATGGAAGGCCTCCTGGCGCCGCACCGGCCCAAG
GAGCCCGCGTGGTTCCTGGCCACCGTCGGCGTCTCGCCCGACCACCAGGGCAAGGGTCTGGGCAGCGCCG
TCGTGCTCCCCGGAGTGGAGGCGGCCGAGCGCGCCGGGGTGCCCGCCTTCCTGGAGACCTCCGCGCCCCG
CAACCTCCCCTTCTACGAGCGGCTCGGCTTCACCGTCACCGCCGACGTCGAGGTGCCCGAAGGACCGCGC
ACCTGGTGCATGACCCGCAAGCCCGGTGCCTGACCGCGTCTGGAACAATCAACCTCTGGATTACAAAATT
TGTGAAAGATTGACTGGTATTCTTAACTATGTTGCTCCTTTTACGCTATGTGGATACGCTGCTTTAATGC
CTTTGTATCATGCTATTGCTTCCCGTATGGCTTTCATTTTCTCCTCCTTGTATAAATCCTGGTTGCTGTC
TCTTTATGAGGAGTTGTGGCCCGTTGTCAGGCAACGTGGCGTGGTGTGCACTGTGTTTGCTGACGCAACC
CCCACTGGTTGGGGCATTGCCACCACCTGTCAGCTCCTTTCCGGGACTTTCGCTTTCCCCCTCCCTATTG
CCACGGCGGAACTCATCGCCGCCTGCCTTGCCCGCTGCTGGACAGGGGCTCGGCTGTTGGGCACTGACAA
TTCCGTGGTGTTGTCGGGGAAGCTGACGTCCTTTCCATGGCTGCTCGCCTGTGTTGCCACCTGGATTCTG
CGCGGGACGTCCTTCTGCTACGTCCCTTCGGCCCTCAATCCAGCGGACCTTCCTTCCCGCGGCCTGCTGC
CGGCTCTGCGGCCTCTTCCGCGTCTTCGCCTTCGCCCTCAGACGAGTCGGATCTCCCTTTGGGCCGCCTC
CCCGCCTGGAATTAATTCTGCAGTCGAGACCTAGAAAAACATGGAGCAATCACAAGTAGCAATACAGCAG
CTACCAATGCTGATTGTGCCTGGCTAGAAGCACAAGAGGAGGAGGAGGTGGGTTTTCCAGTCACACCTCA
GGTACCTTTAAGACCAATGACTTACAAGGCAGCTGTAGATCTTAGCCACTTTTTAAAAGAAAAGAGGGGA
CTGGAAGGGCTAATTCACTCCCAACGAAGACAAGATATCCTTGATCTGTGGATCTACCACACACAAGGCT
ACTTCCCTGATTAGCAGAACTACACACCAGGGCCAGGGGTCAGATATCCACTGACCTTTGGATGGTGCTA
CAAGCTAGTACCAGTTGAGCCAGATAAGGTAGAAGAGGCCAATAAAGGAGAGAACACCAGCTTGTTACAC
CCTGTGAGCCTGCATGGGATGGATGACCCGGAGAGAGAAGTGTTAGAGTGGAGGTTTGACAGCCGCCTAG
CATTTCATCACGTGGCCCGAGAGCTGCATCCGGAGTACTTCAAGAACTGCTGATATCGAGCTTGCTACAA
GGGACTTTCCGCTGGGGACTTTCCAGGGAGGCGTGGCCTGGGCGGGACTGGGGAGTGGCGAGCCCTCAGA
TCCTGCATATAAGCAGCTGCTTTTTGCCTGTACTGGGTCTCTCTGGTTAGACCAGATCTGAGCCTGGGAG
CTCTCTGGCTAACTAGGGAACCCACTGCTTAAGCCTCAATAAAGCTTGCCTTGAGTGCTTCAAGTAGTGT
GTGCCCGTCTGTTGTGTGACTCTGGTAACTAGAGATCCCTCAGACCCTTTTAGTCAGTGTGGAAAATCTC
TAGCAGTAGTAGTTCATGTCATCTTATTATTCAGTATTTATAACTTGCAAAGAAATGAATATCAGAGAGT
GAGAGGCCTTGACATTGCTAGCGTTTTACCGTCGACCTCTAGCTAGAGCTTGGCGTAATCATGGTCATAG
CTGTTTCCTGTGTGAAATTGTTATCCGCTCACAATTCCACACAACATACGAGCCGGAAGCATAAAGTGTA
AAGCCTGGGGTGCCTAATGAGTGAGCTAACTCACATTAATTGCGTTGCGCTCACTGCCCGCTTTCCAGTC
GGGAAACCTGTCGTGCCAGCTGCATTAATGAATCGGCCAACGCGCGGGGAGAGGCGGTTTGCGTATTGGG
CGCTCTTCCGCTTCCTCGCTCACTGACTCGCTGCGCTCGGTCGTTCGGCTGCGGCGAGCGGTATCAGCTC
ACTCAAAGGCGGTAATACGGTTATCCACAGAATCAGGGGATAACGCAGGAAAGAACATGTGAGCAAAAGG
CCAGCAAAAGGCCAGGAACCGTAAAAAGGCCGCGTTGCTGGCGTTTTTCCATAGGCTCCGCCCCCCTGAC
GAGCATCACAAAAATCGACGCTCAAGTCAGAGGTGGCGAAACCCGACAGGACTATAAAGATACCAGGCGT
TTCCCCCTGGAAGCTCCCTCGTGCGCTCTCCTGTTCCGACCCTGCCGCTTACCGGATACCTGTCCGCCTT
TCTCCCTTCGGGAAGCGTGGCGCTTTCTCATAGCTCACGCTGTAGGTATCTCAGTTCGGTGTAGGTCGTT
CGCTCCAAGCTGGGCTGTGTGCACGAACCCCCCGTTCAGCCCGACCGCTGCGCCTTATCCGGTAACTATC
GTCTTGAGTCCAACCCGGTAAGACACGACTTATCGCCACTGGCAGCAGCCACTGGTAACAGGATTAGCAG
AGCGAGGTATGTAGGCGGTGCTACAGAGTTCTTGAAGTGGTGGCCTAACTACGGCTACACTAGAAGAACA
GTATTTGGTATCTGCGCTCTGCTGAAGCCAGTTACCTTCGGAAAAAGAGTTGGTAGCTCTTGATCCGGCA
AACAAACCACCGCTGGTAGCGGTGGTTTTTTTGTTTGCAAGCAGCAGATTACGCGCAGAAAAAAAGGATC
TCAAGAAGATCCTTTGATCTTTTCTACGGGGTCTGACGCTCAGTGGAACGAAAACTCACGTTAAGGGATT
TTGGTCATGAGATTATCAAAAAGGATCTTCACCTAGATCCTTTTAAATTAAAAATGAAGTTTTAAATCAA
TCTAAAGTATATATGAGTAAACTTGGTCTGACAGTTACCAATGCTTAATCAGTGAGGCACCTATCTCAGC
GATCTGTCTATTTCGTTCATCCATAGTTGCCTGACTCCCCGTCGTGTAGATAACTACGATACGGGAGGGC
TTACCATCTGGCCCCAGTGCTGCAATGATACCGCGAGACCCACGCTCACCGGCTCCAGATTTATCAGCAA
TAAACCAGCCAGCCGGAAGGGCCGAGCGCAGAAGTGGTCCTGCAACTTTATCCGCCTCCATCCAGTCTAT
TAATTGTTGCCGGGAAGCTAGAGTAAGTAGTTCGCCAGTTAATAGTTTGCGCAACGTTGTTGCCATTGCT
ACAGGCATCGTGGTGTCACGCTCGTCGTTTGGTATGGCTTCATTCAGCTCCGGTTCCCAACGATCAAGGC
GAGTTACATGATCCCCCATGTTGTGCAAAAAAGCGGTTAGCTCCTTCGGTCCTCCGATCGTTGTCAGAAG
TAAGTTGGCCGCAGTGTTATCACTCATGGTTATGGCAGCACTGCATAATTCTCTTACTGTCATGCCATCC
GTAAGATGCTTTTCTGTGACTGGTGAGTACTCAACCAAGTCATTCTGAGAATAGTGTATGCGGCGACCGA
GTTGCTCTTGCCCGGCGTCAATACGGGATAATACCGCGCCACATAGCAGAACTTTAAAAGTGCTCATCAT
TGGAAAACGTTCTTCGGGGCGAAAACTCTCAAGGATCTTACCGCTGTTGAGATCCAGTTCGATGTAACCC
ACTCGTGCACCCAACTGATCTTCAGCATCTTTTACTTTCACCAGCGTTTCTGGGTGAGCAAAAACAGGAA
GGCAAAATGCCGCAAAAAAGGGAATAAGGGCGACACGGAAATGTTGAATACTCATACTCTTCCTTTTTCA
ATATTATTGAAGCATTTATCAGGGTTATTGTCTCATGAGCGGATACATATTTGAATGTATTTAGAAAAAT
AAACAAATAGGGGTTCCGCGCACATTTCCCCGAAAAGTGCCACCTGACGTCGACGGATCGGGAGATCAAC
TTGTTTATTGCAGCTTATAATGGTTACAAATAAAGCAATAGCATCACAAATTTCACAAATAAAGCATTTT
TTTCACTGCATTCTAGTTGTGGTTTGTCCAAACTCATCAATGTATCTTATCATGTCTGGATCAACTGGAT
AACTCAAGCTAACCAAAATCATCCCAAACTTCCCACCCCATACCCTATTACCACTGCCAATTACCTGTGG
TTTCATTTACTCTAAACCTGTGATTCCTCTGAATTATTTTCATTTTAAAGAAATTGTATTTGTTAAATAT
GTACTACAAACTTAGTAGTT
